Addgene plasmid #240038: pBIG1B-eIF3hdm
Purpose: Human eIF3h, eIF3d and eIF3m subunits for further cloning or expression in insect cells for purification
Depositing lab: Venki Ramakrishnan. Depositing organization: MRC Laboratory of Molecular Biology. Publication: Purification and characterization of recombinant human translation initiation factor eIF3. Diaz-Lopez I, Gordiyenko Y, Zuber PK, Li X, Ramakrishnan V. Protein Sci. 2026 Jan;35(1):e70388. doi: 10.1002/pro.70388. PubMed 41432235.
Backbone
  Vector backbone: pBIG1x
  Vector type: Insect Expression
Growth in bacteria
  Bacterial resistance: Gentamicin, 10 μg/mL
  Growth temperature: 37°C
  Growth strain: DH5alpha
  Copy number: Unknown
Gene/Insert
  Gene/Insert name: eIF3h, d, m
  Species: H. sapiens (human)
  Mutation: WT
  Promoter: Polyhedrin
  Tag / fusion protein: eIF3d: HA (C terminal on insert)
  Cloning method: Gibson Cloning
Terms and licenses: Academic/Nonprofit Terms; Industry Terms: Not Available to Industry
How to cite: pBIG1B-eIF3hdm was a gift from Venki Ramakrishnan (Addgene plasmid # 240038 ; http://n2t.net/addgene:240038 ; RRID:Addgene_240038)
