[The description below was written by a language model from this plasmid's Addgene catalogue record and pLannotate feature annotations shown in this document.]
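Description:
pBIG1B-eIF3hdm is an 8.3 kb multigene insect-cell expression plasmid built on a pBIG1x backbone, carrying three wild-type human translation initiation factor 3 subunits: eIF3h, eIF3d and eIF3m. It is propagated in E. coli through a high-copy ColE1/pUC-type origin and selected with gentamicin, conferred by the aacC1 acetyltransferase gene, which is driven by a class 1 integron Pc promoter.

The payload was assembled by Gibson cloning and consists of three tandem cassettes in the same orientation. Each cassette has its own baculovirus polyhedrin promoter, which drives strong very-late expression in infected insect cells, followed by one subunit coding sequence (in the order H, D, M) and an SV40 polyadenylation signal. The short "large T antigen" and "SET1" fragments annotated after each gene recur identically in every cassette. They are probably sequence-similarity hits within the SV40 terminator region and inter-cassette linker sequences rather than expressed tags. The catalogue entry records a C-terminal HA tag on eIF3d. The feature table does not annotate it separately, although there is unannotated sequence between the end of the EIF3D match and the terminator.

Tn7L and Tn7R ends are present, the elements used for Tn7 transposition into a baculoviral bacmid, which is the usual route to recombinant baculovirus. A loxP site offers an alternative Cre-mediated fusion route, and an HSV TK poly(A) signal lies upstream of the first cassette. According to the record, the plasmid serves either as an intermediate for further cloning, presumably into larger assemblies with other eIF3 subunits, or for direct co-expression of these three subunits in insect cells for purification of recombinant human eIF3.
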