Features (pLannotate 1.2.2; 22 found; start..end, strand, type, name):
    110..138     -  promoter       Pc promoter: intI1 (promoter lies within the coding sequence); class 1 integron promoter
    209..242     +  protein_bind   loxP: Cre-mediated recombination occurs in the 8-bp core sequence (GCATACAT). Cre recombinase
    332..380     +  polyA_signal   HSV TK poly(A) signal: herpes simplex virus thymidine kinase polyadenylation signal (Cole and Stacy, 1985)
    475..566     +  promoter       polyhedrin promoter: polh from Autographa californica; promoter for the baculovirus polyhedrin gene
    620..1675    +  CDS            EIF3H: EIF3H_HUMAN - Also known as EIF3S3 From Homo sapiens (Human).
   1729..1812    +  CDS            large T antigen (fragment): large T antigen from SV40 (simian virus 40)
   1835..1969    +  polyA_signal   SV40 poly(A) signal: SV40 polyadenylation signal
   1998..2047    +  CDS            SET1 (fragment): solubility-enhancement tag derived from T7 phage gene 10B
   2125..2216    +  promoter       polyhedrin promoter: polh from Autographa californica; promoter for the baculovirus polyhedrin gene
   2270..3862    +  CDS            EIF3D: EIF3D_HUMAN - Also known as EIF3S7 From Homo sapiens (Human).
   4003..4086    +  CDS            large T antigen (fragment): large T antigen from SV40 (simian virus 40)
   4109..4243    +  polyA_signal   SV40 poly(A) signal: SV40 polyadenylation signal
   4272..4321    +  CDS            SET1 (fragment): solubility-enhancement tag derived from T7 phage gene 10B
   4399..4490    +  promoter       polyhedrin promoter: polh from Autographa californica; promoter for the baculovirus polyhedrin gene
   4544..5665    +  CDS            EIF3M: EIF3M_HUMAN - Also known as HFLB5, PCID1. Experimental evidence at protein level: Swiss-Prot protein existence level 1. (Microbial infection) May favor virus entry in case of infection with herpes simplex virus 1 (HSV1) or herpes simplex virus 2 (HSV2). From Homo sapiens (Human).
   5719..5802    +  CDS            large T antigen (fragment): large T antigen from SV40 (simian virus 40)
   5825..5959    +  polyA_signal   SV40 poly(A) signal: SV40 polyadenylation signal
   5988..6037    +  CDS            SET1 (fragment): solubility-enhancement tag derived from T7 phage gene 10B
   6273..6438    -  mobile_element Tn7L: mini-Tn7 element (left end of the Tn7 transposon) Tn7
   6628..7216    +  rep_origin     ori: high-copy-number ColE1/pMB1/pBR322/pUC origin of replication
   7351..7574    -  mobile_element Tn7R: mini-Tn7 element (right end of the Tn7 transposon) Tn7
   7641..8174    -  CDS            GmR: gentamycin acetyltransferase; aacC1; confers resistance to gentamycin
>Addgene plasmid #240038 | pBIG1B-eIF3hdm | addgene full sequence | sequence record 483153 | Addgene NGS Result
AAAAAAACAGTCATAACAAGCCATGAAAACCGCCACTGCGCCGTTACCACCGCTGCGTTCGGTCAAGGTT
CTGGACCAGTTGCGTGAGCGCATACGCTACTTGCATTACAGTTTACGAACCGAACAGGCTTATGTCAACT
GGGTTCGTGCCTTCATCCGTTTCCACGGTGTGCGTCACCCGGCAACCTTGGGCAGCAGCGAAGTCGCCAT
AACTTCGTATAGCATACATTATACGAAGTTATCTGGGTTTAAACTATATCTCAATCGGGGTTTTTATCGA
GGCTAACTGAAACACGGAAGGAGACAATACCGGAAGGAACCCGCGCTATGACGGCAATAAAAAGACAGAA
TAAAACGCACGGGTGTTGGGTCGTTTGTTCATAAACGCGGGGTTCGGTCCCAGGGCTGGCACTCTGTCAA
GTGAACGCTCTATGGTCTAAAGATTTAAATCGACCTACTCCGGAATATTAATAGATCATGGAGATAATTA
AAATGATAACCATCTCGCAAATAAATAAGTATTTTACTGTTTTCGTAACAGTTTTGTAATAAAAAAACCT
ATAAATATTCCGGATTATTCATACCGTCCCACCATCGGGCGCGGATCCCTCGAGTCAACATGGCTTCCAG
AAAGGAGGGTACAGGATCTACTGCTACTTCCAGCTCTTCCACAGCTGGAGCTGCTGGTAAAGGTAAAGGC
AAGGGAGGTTCTGGTGACAGCGCTGTTAAGCAGGTCCAAATCGACGGTCTGGTGGTGCTGAAGATCATCA
AGCATTACCAGGAAGAGGGTCAAGGTACTGAAGTTGTGCAGGGTGTGCTCCTGGGTCTGGTGGTCGAGGA
TAGACTGGAGATCACCAACTGTTTCCCTTTCCCTCAGCATACCGAAGATGATGCCGACTTCGATGAGGTC
CAGTATCAAATGGAGATGATGCGCAGCCTGAGGCATGTCAACATCGACCATCTGCATGTGGGATGGTATC
AATCCACATACTATGGCTCCTTTGTTACTAGGGCTCTCCTGGACTCTCAGTTCTCTTACCAACACGCTAT
TGAGGAATCTGTGGTGCTGATCTACGATCCCATCAAGACTGCTCAGGGATCTCTCTCCCTCAAGGCATAT
CGCCTGACTCCTAAGCTGATGGAGGTCTGCAAAGAGAAGGACTTCAGCCCTGAAGCTCTCAAGAAGGCAA
ACATTACATTCGAGTACATGTTTGAAGAGGTGCCTATCGTTATCAAGAACTCCCACCTCATCAACGTCCT
GATGTGGGAGCTGGAGAAGAAGTCTGCTGTTGCTGACAAGCATGAACTGCTGAGCCTCGCTTCCTCCAAC
CATCTCGGAAAGAACCTGCAGCTCCTCATGGACAGGGTTGATGAAATGAGCCAAGACATCGTGAAGTACA
ACACCTACATGAGGAATACCTCCAAGCAGCAGCAGCAGAAACATCAATACCAACAAAGAAGACAACAGGA
GAACATGCAACGCCAGAGCAGAGGCGAACCTCCACTCCCTGAAGAGGATCTGTCCAAGCTGTTCAAGCCA
CCTCAGCCACCTGCTAGAATGGACTCTCTGCTGATCGCAGGCCAGATCAATACCTATTGTCAGAACATCA
AGGAGTTCACTGCCCAGAACCTCGGTAAGCTGTTCATGGCACAGGCACTCCAAGAATACAACAATTAAGG
TACCTCTAGAGCCTGCAGTCTCGACAAGCTTGTCGAGAAGTACTAGAGGATCATAATCAGCCATACCACA
TTTGTAGAGGTTTTACTTGCTTTAAAAAACCTCCCACACCTCCCCCTGAACCTGAAACATAAAATGAATG
CAATTGTTGTTGTTAACTTGTTTATTGCAGCTTATAATGGTTACAAATAAAGCAATAGCATCACAAATTT
CACAAATAAAGCATTTTTTTCACTGCATTCTAGTTGTGGTTTGTCCAAACTCATCAATGTATCTTATCAT
GTCTGGATCTGATCACTGCTTGAGCCTAGAAGATCCGGCTGCTAACAAAGCCCGAAAGGAAGCTGAGTTG
GCTGCTGCCACCGCTGAGCAATAACTATCATAACCATTTAAATAAACTGGATACTATTGCACGTTTAAAT
CGACCTACTCCGGAATATTAATAGATCATGGAGATAATTAAAATGATAACCATCTCGCAAATAAATAAGT
ATTTTACTGTTTTCGTAACAGTTTTGTAATAAAAAAACCTATAAATATTCCGGATTATTCATACCGTCCC
ACCATCGGGCGCGGATCCCTCGAGTCAACATGGCTAAGTTCATGACTCCAGTGATCCAAGACAACCCTTC
TGGTTGGGGTCCTTGTGCTGTGCCTGAACAGTTTAGAGACATGCCCTACCAACCATTCTCCAAGGGTGAT
AGGCTCGGTAAAGTCGCAGATTGGACTGGAGCCACCTACCAAGACAAGAGATACACCAACAAGTACAGCT
CCCAGTTTGGAGGAGGAAGCCAGTACGCTTACTTTCATGAGGAGGACGAATCCTCTTTCCAGCTCGTCGA
TACTGCCAGGACACAGAAGACCGCTTACCAACGCAACAGGATGAGGTTTGCCCAGCGCAATCTCAGGAGA
GACAAGGACAGGAGGAACATGCTGCAATTCAACCTCCAGATCCTCCCTAAGAGCGCTAAACAGAAAGAGA
GAGAGAGGATCAGGCTGCAGAAGAAGTTCCAGAAACAGTTTGGAGTGAGGCAGAAATGGGATCAGAAGTC
CCAGAAGCCAAGGGATTCCTCCGTTGAGGTCCGCAGCGATTGGGAGGTTAAGGAAGAAATGGACTTCCCT
CAGCTGATGAAGATGAGATACCTGGAAGTGTCCGAACCACAAGACATCGAGTGTTGTGGTGCTCTGGAGT
ACTACGATAAGGCCTTCGACAGGATTACTACTCGCTCCGAGAAGCCACTGCGCTCCATCAAGAGAATCTT
CCACACTGTGACAACAACTGACGACCCAGTCATTCGCAAGCTGGCTAAGACTCAAGGAAACGTCTTCGCT
ACTGATGCTATCCTGGCCACTCTGATGAGCTGCACCAGGTCTGTCTATTCCTGGGACATTGTGGTGCAGA
GAGTGGGATCTAAACTGTTCTTCGATAAGAGGGACAATTCCGATTTCGATCTCCTGACCGTCTCCGAGAC
TGCCAACGAACCACCTCAAGATGAAGGCAACAGCTTCAACAGCCCACGCAATCTGGCTATGGAGGCTACT
TACATCAACCACAACTTCTCCCAACAGTGTCTCCGCATGGGTAAGGAGAGGTACAACTTTCCAAATCCCA
ATCCTTTCGTTGAAGACGATATGGACAAGAACGAGATCGCCTCCGTTGCTTATCGCTATAGACGCTGGAA
GCTGGGAGACGACATTGACCTGATCGTTAGGTGCGAACATGACGGAGTGATGACAGGTGCAAACGGTGAG
GTTAGCTTCATCAACATCAAGACACTGAACGAGTGGGATTCTAGGCACTGCAATGGTGTGGACTGGAGAC
AGAAACTCGATAGCCAGAGAGGTGCTGTTATCGCTACAGAGCTGAAGAACAACTCCTACAAACTGGCTCG
CTGGACTTGTTGTGCTCTGCTCGCTGGAAGCGAATACCTGAAGCTGGGTTATGTTTCTCGCTACCATGTG
AAGGATAGCAGCAGACATGTGATCCTCGGCACCCAGCAGTTCAAGCCTAACGAGTTCGCCAGCCAGATCA
ACCTCAGCGTCGAGAACGCTTGGGGTATCCTGAGATGCGTTATCGACATCTGCATGAAACTCGAAGAAGG
CAAGTACCTGATCCTGAAAGATCCAAACAAACAGGTGATTAGGGTGTACTCTCTCCCAGACGGCACCTTC
TCTTCCGATGAGGACGAAGAGGAGGAAGAAGAAGAGGAAGAAGAGGAGGAGGAAGAGGAGACAGGCTCCT
CCTACCCTTATGACGTCCCTGATTACGCCTAAGGTACCTCTAGAGCCTGCAGTCTCGACAAGCTTGTCGA
GAAGTACTAGAGGATCATAATCAGCCATACCACATTTGTAGAGGTTTTACTTGCTTTAAAAAACCTCCCA
CACCTCCCCCTGAACCTGAAACATAAAATGAATGCAATTGTTGTTGTTAACTTGTTTATTGCAGCTTATA
ATGGTTACAAATAAAGCAATAGCATCACAAATTTCACAAATAAAGCATTTTTTTCACTGCATTCTAGTTG
TGGTTTGTCCAAACTCATCAATGTATCTTATCATGTCTGGATCTGATCACTGCTTGAGCCTAGAAGATCC
GGCTGCTAACAAAGCCCGAAAGGAAGCTGAGTTGGCTGCTGCCACCGCTGAGCAATAACTATCATAACCA
TTTAAATAAACTGGATACTATTGCACGTTTAAATCGACCTACTCCGGAATATTAATAGATCATGGAGATA
ATTAAAATGATAACCATCTCGCAAATAAATAAGTATTTTACTGTTTTCGTAACAGTTTTGTAATAAAAAA
ACCTATAAATATTCCGGATTATTCATACCGTCCCACCATCGGGCGCGGATCCCTCGAGTCAACATGAGCG
TCCCTGCTTTCATCGACATCTCTGAAGAAGACCAAGCAGCCGAACTGAGGGCTTATCTGAAGAGCAAGGG
AGCTGAAATCTCTGAGGAGAACAGCGAGGGAGGCCTGCACGTCGATCTCGCTCAGATCATCGAGGCATGC
GATGTGTGCCTGAAGGAGGACGACAAGGATGTGGAAAGCGTTATGAATAGCGTTGTGTCCCTCCTCCTGA
TCCTCGAACCCGATAAGCAAGAAGCTCTCATCGAGTCCCTGTGCGAGAAGCTCGTGAAGTTCAGGGAGGG
AGAAAGACCTAGCCTCAGGCTCCAGCTCCTCTCCAACCTGTTTCATGGAATGGACAAGAACACTCCAGTC
AGGTACACCGTTTACTGTTCTCTCATCAAGGTTGCTGCAAGCTGCGGTGCTATCCAGTACATTCCAACCG
AACTGGACCAAGTCCGCAAATGGATCTCTGACTGGAACCTCACTACTGAGAAGAAACACACCCTGCTGAG
GCTGCTGTATGAAGCTCTGGTGGACTGCAAGAAGAGCGACGCTGCCTCTAAAGTGATGGTGGAGCTGCTG
GGTTCCTACACTGAGGACAATGCTTCCCAGGCCAGGGTCGATGCTCATAGGTGCATTGTTAGAGCCCTGA
AGGACCCAAATGCTTTCCTGTTCGACCACCTCCTGACCCTCAAACCCGTGAAGTTTCTGGAAGGCGAACT
GATCCATGATCTCCTGACCATCTTCGTGAGCGCTAAGCTCGCCTCTTACGTCAAGTTCTACCAGAACAAC
AAGGACTTCATCGACTCCCTGGGACTGCTGCATGAACAGAACATGGCCAAGATGAGACTGCTGACCTTCA
TGGGAATGGCTGTTGAGAACAAGGAGATTAGCTTCGACACTATGCAACAGGAACTCCAGATCGGAGCAGA
TGATGTGGAGGCTTTCGTCATCGACGCAGTTAGAACTAAGATGGTTTACTGCAAGATTGATCAGACTCAG
CGCAAAGTCGTCGTGTCTCACAGCACTCACAGAACATTCGGTAAGCAGCAGTGGCAACAGCTGTATGACA
CTCTGAACGCTTGGAAGCAGAACCTCAACAAGGTGAAGAACTCTCTCCTGAGCCTCTCTGACACCTAAGG
TACCTCTAGAGCCTGCAGTCTCGACAAGCTTGTCGAGAAGTACTAGAGGATCATAATCAGCCATACCACA
TTTGTAGAGGTTTTACTTGCTTTAAAAAACCTCCCACACCTCCCCCTGAACCTGAAACATAAAATGAATG
CAATTGTTGTTGTTAACTTGTTTATTGCAGCTTATAATGGTTACAAATAAAGCAATAGCATCACAAATTT
CACAAATAAAGCATTTTTTTCACTGCATTCTAGTTGTGGTTTGTCCAAACTCATCAATGTATCTTATCAT
GTCTGGATCTGATCACTGCTTGAGCCTAGAAGATCCGGCTGCTAACAAAGCCCGAAAGGAAGCTGAGTTG
GCTGCTGCCACCGCTGAGCAATAACTATCATAACCATTTAAATAAATCTATATCTCAATCGGGGTTAGTC
GATACCCCACCGAGACCCCATTGGGACCAATACGCCCGCGTTTCTTCCTTTTCCCCACCCCAACCCCCAA
GTTCGGGTGAAGGCCCAGGGCTCGCAGCCAACGTCGGGGCGGCAAGCCCTGCCATAGCCACTACGGGTTA
ATTAAAAACTGGATACTATTGCACGTTTAAACAGGAGATCCGAACCAGATAAGTGAAATCTAGTTCCAAA
CTATTTTGTCATTTTTAATTTTCGTATTAGCTTACGACGCTACACCCAGTTCCCATCTATTTTGTCACTC
TTCCCTAAATAATCCTTAAAAACTCCATTTCCACCCCTCCCAGTTCCCAACTATTTTGTCCGCCCACAAC
CGGTTGACTTGGGTCAACTGTCAGACCAAGTTTACTCATATATACTTTAGATTGATTTAAAACTTCATTT
TTAATTTAAAAGGATCTAGGTGAAGATCCTTTTTGATAATCTCATGACCAAAATCCCTTAACGTGAGTTT
TCGTTCCACTGAGCGTCAGACCCCGTAGAAAAGATCAAAGGATCTTCTTGAGATCCTTTTTTTCTGCGCG
TAATCTGCTGCTTGCAAACAAAAAAACCACCGCTACCAGCGGTGGTTTGTTTGCCGGATCAAGAGCTACC
AACTCTTTTTCCGAAGGTAACTGGCTTCAGCAGAGCGCAGATACCAAATACTGTTCTTCTAGTGTAGCCG
TAGTTAGGCCACCACTTCAAGAACTCTGTAGCACCGCCTACATACCTCGCTCTGCTAATCCTGTTACCAG
TGGCTGCTGCCAGTGGCGATAAGTCGTGTCTTACCGGGTTGGACTCAAGACGATAGTTACCGGATAAGGC
GCAGCGGTCGGGCTGAACGGGGGGTTCGTGCACACAGCCCAGCTTGGAGCGAACGACCTACACCGAACTG
AGATACCTACAGCGTGAGCTATGAGAAAGCGCCACGCTTCCCGAAGGGAGAAAGGCGGACAGGTATCCGG
TAAGCGGCAGGGTCGGAACAGGAGAGCGCACGAGGGAGCTTCCAGGGGGAAACGCCTGGTATCTTTATAG
TCCTGTCGGGTTTCGCCACCTCTGACTTGAGCGTCGATTTTTGTGATGCTCGTCAGGGGGGCGGAGCCTA
TGGAAAAACGCCAGCAACGCGGCCTTTTTACGGTTCCTGGCCTTTTGCTGGCCTTTTGCTCACATGTTCT
TTCCTGCGTTATCCCCTGATTGACTTGGGTCGCTCTTCCTGTGGATGCGCAGATGCCCTGCGTAAGCGGG
TGTGGGCGGACAATAAAGTCTTAAACTGAACAAAATAGATCTAAACTATGACAATAAAGTCTTAAACTAG
ACAGAATAGTTGTAAACTGAAATCAGTCCAGTTATGCTGTGAAAAAGCATACTGGACTTTTGTTATGGCT
AAAGCAAACTCTTCATTTTCTGAAGTGCAAATTGCCCGTCGTATTAAAGAGGGGCGTGGCCAAGGGCATG
TAAAGACTATATTCGCGGCGTTGTGACAATTTACCGAACAACTCCGCGGCCGGGAAGCCGATCTCGGCTT
GAACGAATTGTTAGGTGGCGGTACTTGGGTCGATATCAAAGTGCATCACTTCTTCCCGTATGCCCAACTT
TGTATAGAGAGCCACTGCGGGATCGTCACCGTAATCTGCTTGCACGTAGATCACATAAGCACCAAGCGCG
TTGGCCTCATGCTTGAGGAGATTGATGAGCGCGGTGGCAATGCCCTGCCTCCGGTGCTCGCCGGAGACTG
CGAGATCATAGATATAGATCTCACTACGCGGCTGCTCAAACTTGGGCAGAACGTAAGCCGCGAGAGCGCC
AACAACCGCTTCTTGGTCGAAGGCAGCAAGCGCGATGAATGTCTTACTACGGAGCAAGTTCCCGAGGTAA
TCGGAGTCCGGCTGATGTTGGGAGTAGGTGGCTACGTCTCCGAACTCACGACCGAAAAGATCAAGAGCAG
CCCGCATGGATTTGACTTGGTCAGGGCCGAGCCTACATGTGCGAATGATGCCCATACTTGAGCCACCTAA
CTTTGTTTTAGGGCGACTGCCCTGCTGCGTAACATCGTTGCTGCTGCGTAACATCGTTGCTGCTCCATAA
CATCAAACATCGACCCACGGCGTAACGCGCTTGCTGCTTGGATGCCCGAGGCATAGACTGTAC
